>Addgene plasmid #185190 | pST_APOA4_HUMAN (pBS0645) | addgene full sequence | sequence record 366771 | Addgene NGS Result
TCGACGGATCGGGAGATCTCCCGATCCCCTATGGTGCACTCTCAGTACAATCTGCTCTGATGCCGCATAG
TTAAGCCAGTATCTGCTCCCTGCTTGTGTGTTGGAGGTCGCTGAGTAGTGCGCGAGCAAAATTTAAGCTA
CAACAAGGCAAGGCTTGACCGACAATTGCATGAAGAATCTGCTTAGGGTTAGGCGTTTTGCGCTGCTTCG
CGATGTACGGGCCAGATATACGCGTTGACATTGATTATTGACTAGTTATTAATAGTAATCAATTACGGGG
TCATTAGTTCATAGCCCATATATGGAGTTCCGCGTTACATAACTTACGGTAAATGGCCCGCCTGGCTGAC
CGCCCAACGACCCCCGCCCATTGACGTCAATAATGACGTATGTTCCCATAGTAACGCCAATAGGGACTTT
CCATTGACGTCAATGGGTGGAGTATTTACGGTAAACTGCCCACTTGGCAGTACATCAAGTGTATCATATG
CCAAGTACGCCCCCTATTGACGTCAATGACGGTAAATGGCCCGCCTGGCATTATGCCCAGTACATGACCT
TATGGGACTTTCCTACTTGGCAGTACATCTACGTATTAGTCATCGCTATTACCATGGTGATGCGGTTTTG
GCAGTACATCAATGGGCGTGGATAGCGGTTTGACTCACGGGGATTTCCAAGTCTCCACCCCATTGACGTC
AATGGGAGTTTGTTTTGGCACCAAAATCAACGGGACTTTCCAAAATGTCGTAACAACTCCGCCCCATTGA
CGCAAATGGGCGGTAGGCGTGTACGGTGGGAGGTCTATATAAGCAGAGCTCTCTGGCTAACTAGAGAACC
CACTGCTTACTGGCTTATCGAAATTAATACGACTCACTATAGGGAGACCCAAGCTGGCTAGCCACCATGT
TTCTGAAGGCTGTGGTGCTGACCCTCGCATTGGTGGCTGTGGCTGGGGCCAGAGCCGAAGTGTCAGCAGA
TCAGGTGGCCACTGTGATGTGGGATTATTTTTCTCAGCTTAGTAACAACGCTAAAGAAGCAGTGGAGCAT
CTGCAGAAGAGCGAGCTGACCCAGCAGTTAAACGCCCTGTTCCAGGACAAGCTGGGAGAGGTTAACACTT
ATGCCGGTGATCTGCAGAAAAAACTGGTGCCTTTCGCCACCGAGCTGCACGAACGCCTGGCCAAGGATTC
CGAAAAGCTTAAGGAGGAAATTGGCAAGGAGCTCGAGGAGCTGCGGGCCCGATTGCTGCCACACGCCAAC
GAGGTGTCTCAGAAGATCGGCGACAATCTTCGCGAGCTGCAGCAGAGACTCGAGCCCTACGCCGACCAGC
TGAGAACCCAGGTCAACACACAGGCCGAGCAGCTCAGACGGCAGCTGACCCCTTATGCTCAGCGGATGGA
GCGGGTGCTTAGGGAGAACGCCGACAGCCTGCAAGCCTCCCTCCGCCCCCACGCTGATGAACTCAAGGCA
AAGATCGACCAGAACGTCGAGGAACTGAAAGGCAGACTAACACCCTACGCCGATGAATTCAAAGTGAAGA
TTGATCAGACCGTAGAGGAGCTCCGGCGGTCCTTAGCACCATATGCCCAGGATACCCAGGAAAAGCTCAA
TCATCAGCTGGAGGGCCTGACTTTCCAAATGAAAAAAAACGCTGAAGAACTGAAGGCCAGGATCAGCGCC
AGTGCTGAGGAGCTGAGACAGAGACTGGCCCCACTCGCCGAGGACGTGCGCGGCAACCTCCGGGGAAATA
CAGAGGGGCTGCAGAAGAGCCTGGCTGAGCTGGGAGGGCACCTGGACCAGCAGGTGGAAGAGTTCCGGAG
AAGGGTGGAACCTTATGGCGAGAATTTTAACAAAGCCCTCGTGCAGCAGATGGAGCAGCTGCGGCAGAAG
CTAGGGCCCCATGCCGGAGACGTGGAGGGTCACCTGTCTTTTCTGGAGAAGGACCTGAGAGACAAGGTGA
ATTCATTCTTCTCTACATTCAAGGAAAAAGAGAGCCAGGATAAGACCCTGTCTCTGCCTGAGCTGGAGCA
GCAACAGGAGCAGCAGCAGGAGCAGCAACAGGAGCAGGTGCAGATGCTGGCCCCTCTGGAGAGCTGAACC
CGCTGATCAGCCTCGACTGTGCCTTCTAGTTGCCAGCCATCTGTTGTTTGCCCCTCCCCCGTGCCTTCCT
TGACCCTGGAAGGTGCCACTCCCACTGTCCTTTCCTAATAAAATGAGGAAATTGCATCGCATTGTCTGAG
TAGGTGTCATTCTATTCTGGGGGGTGGGGTGGGGCAGGACAGCAAGGGGGAGGATTGGGAAGACAATAGC
AGGCATGCTGGGGATGCGGTGGGCTCTATGGCTTCTGAGGCGGAAAGAACCAGCTGGGGCTCTAGGGGGT
ATCCCC
[124 nt withheld, positions 2387-2510]
C
[91 nt withheld, positions 2512-2602]
A
[49 nt withheld, positions 2604-2652]
CCTTTGACGTTGGAGTCCACGTTCTTT
[37 nt withheld, positions 2680-2716]
ACCCTATCTCGGTCTATTCTTTTGATTTATAAGGGATTTTGCCGATTTCGGCCTATTGGTTAAAAAATGA
GCTGATTTAACAAAAATTTAACGCGAATTAATTCTGTGGAATGTGTGTCAGTTAGGGTGTGGAAAGTCCC
CAGGCTCCCCAGCAGGCAGAAGTATGCAAAGCATGCATCTCAATTAGTCAGCAACCAGGTGTGGAAAGTC
CCCAGGCTCCCCAGCAGGCAGAAGTATGCAAAGCATGCATCTCAATTAGTCAGCAACCATAGTCCCGCCC
CTAACTCCGCCCATCCCGCCCCTAACTCCGCCCAGTTCCGCCCATTCTCCGCCCCATGGCTGACTAATTT
TTTTTATTTATGCAGAGGCCGAGGCCGCCTCTGCCTCTGAGCTATTCCAGAAGTAGTGAGGAGGCTTTTT
TGGAGGCCTAGGCTTTTGCAAAAAGCTCCCGGGAGCTTGTATATCCATTTTCGGATCTGATCAGCACGTG
TTGACAATTAATCATCGGCATAGTATATCGGCATAGTATAATACGACAAGGTGAGGAACTAAACCATGGC
CAAGTTGACCAGTGCCGTTCCGGTGCTCACCGCGCGCGACGTCGCCGGAGCGGTCGAGTTCTGGACCGAC
CGGCTCGGGTTCTCCCGGGACTTCGTGGAGGACGACTTCGCCGGTGTGGTCCGGGACGACGTGACCCTGT
TCATCAGCGCGGTCCAGGACCAGGTGGTGCCGGACAACACCCTGGCCTGGGTGTGGGTGCGCGGCCTGGA
CGAGCTGTACGCCGAGTGGTCGGAGGTCGTGTCCACGAACTTCCGGGACGCCTCCGGGCCGGCCATGACC
GAGATCGGCGAGCAGCCGTGGGGGCGGGAGTTCGCCCTGCGCGACCCGGCCGGCAACTGCGTGCACTTCG
TGGCCGAGGAGCAGGACTGACACGTGCTACGAGATTTCGATTCCACCGCCGCCTTCTATGAAAGGTTGGG
CTTCGGAATCGTTTTCCGGGACGCCGGCTGGATGATCCTCCAGCGCGGGGATCTCATGCTGGAGTTCTTC
GCCCACCCCAACTTGTTTATTGCAGCTTATAATGGTTACAAATAAAGCAATAGCATCACAAATTTCACAA
ATAAAGCATTTTTTTCACTGCATTCTAGTTGTGGTTTGTCCAAACTCATCAATGTATCTTATCATGTCTG
TATACCGTCGACCTCTAGCTAGAGCTTGGCGTAATCATGGTCATAGCTGTTTCCTGTGTGAAATTGTTAT
CCGCTCACAATTCCACACAACATACGAGCCGGAAGCATAAAGTGTAAAGCCTGGGGTGCCTAATGAGTGA
GCTAACTTACATTAATTGCGTTGCGCTCACTGCCCGCTTTCCAGTCGGGAAACCTGTCGTGCCAGCTGCA
TTAATGAATCGGCCAACGCGCGGGGAGAGGCGGTTTGCGTATTGGGCGCTCTTCCGCTTCCTCGCTCACT
GACTCGCTGCGCTCGGTCGTTCGGCTGCGGCGAGCGGTATCAGCTCACTCAAAGGCGGTAATACGGTTAT
CCACAGAATCAGGGGATAACGCAGGAAAGAACATGTGAGCAAAAGGCCAGCAAAAGGCCAGGAACCGTAA
AAAGGCCGCGTTGCTGGCGTTTTTCCATAGGCTCCGCCCCCCTGACGAGCATCACAAAAATCGACGCTCA
AGTCAGAGGTGGCGAAACCCGACAGGACTATAAAGATACCAGGCGTTTCCCCCTGGAAGCTCCCTCGTGC
GCTCTCCTGTTCCGACCCTGCCGCTTACCGGATACCTGTCCGCCTTTCTCCCTTCGGGAAGCGTGGCGCT
TTCTCATAGCTCACGCTGTAGGTATCTCAGTTCGGTGTAGGTCGTTCGCTCCAAGCTGGGCTGTGTGCAC
GAACCCCCCGTTCAGCCCGACCGCTGCGCCTTATCCGGTAACTATCGTCTTGAGTCCAACCCGGTAAGAC
ACGACTTATCGCCACTGGCAGCAGCCACTGGTAACAGGATTAGCAGAGCGAGGTATGTAGGCGGTGCTAC
AGAGTTCTTGAAGTGGTGGCCTAACTACGGCTACACTAGAAGAACAGTATTTGGTATCTGCGCTCTGCTG
AAGCCAGTTACCTTCGGAAAAAGAGTTGGTAGCTCTTGATCCGGCAAACAAACCACCGCTGGTAGCGGTG
GTTTTTTTGTTTGCAAGCAGCAGATTACGCGCAGAAAAAAAGGATCTCAAGAAGATCCTTTGATCTTTTC
TACGGGGTCTGACGCTCAGTGGAACGAAAACTCACGTTAAGGGATTTTGGTCATGAGATTATCAAAAAGG
ATCTTCACCTAGATCCTTTTAAATTAAAAATGAAGTTTTAAATCAATCTAAAGTATATATGAGTAAACTT
GGTCTGACAGTTACCAATGCTTAATCAGTGAGGCACCTATCTCAGCGATCTGTCTATTTCGTTCATCCAT
AGTTGCCTGACTCCCCGTCGTGTAGATAACTACGATACGGGAGGGCTTACCATCTGGCCCCAGTGCTGCA
ATGATACCGCGAGACCCACGCTCACCGGCTCCAGATTTATCAGCAATAAACCAGCCAGCCGGAAGGGCCG
AGCGCAGAAGTGGTCCTGCAACTTTATCCGCCTCCATCCAGTCTATTAATTGTTGCCGGGAAGCTAGAGT
AAGTAGTTCGCCAGTTAATAGTTTGCGCAACGTTGTTGCCATTGCTACAGGCATCGTGGTGTCACGCTCG
TCGTTTGGTATGGCTTCATTCAGCTCCGGTTCCCAACGATCAAGGCGAGTTACATGATCCCCCATGTTGT
GCAAAAAAGCGGTTAGCTCCTTCGGTCCTCCGATCGTTGTCAGAAGTAAGTTGGCCGCAGTGTTATCACT
CATGGTTATGGCAGCACTGCATAATTCTCTTACTGTCATGCCATCCGTAAGATGCTTTTCTGTGACTGGT
GAGTACTCAACCAAGTCATTCTGAGAATAGTGTATGCGGCGACCGAGTTGCTCTTGCCCGGCGTCAATAC
GGGATAATACCGCGCCACATAGCAGAACTTTAAAAGTGCTCATCATTGGAAAACGTTCTTCGGGGCGAAA
ACTCTCAAGGATCTTACCGCTGTTGAGATCCAGTTCGATGTAACCCACTCGTGCACCCAACTGATCTTCA
GCATCTTTTACTTTCACCAGCGTTTCTGGGTGAGCAAAAACAGGAAGGCAAAATGCCGCAAAAAAGGGAA
TAAGGGCGACACGGAAATGTTGAATACTCATACTCTTCCTTTTTCAATATTATTGAAGCATTTATCAGGG
TTATTGTCTCATGAGCGGATACATATTTGAATGTATTTAGAAAAATAAACAAATAGGGGTTCCGCGCACA
TTTCCCCGAAAAGTGCCACCTGACG
Features (pLannotate 1.2.2; 21 found; start..end, strand, type, name):
     30..82      -  misc_feature   bom (fragment): basis of mobility region from pBR322
    237..616     +  enhancer       CMV enhancer: human cytomegalovirus immediate early enhancer
    617..820     +  promoter       CMV promoter: human cytomegalovirus (CMV) immediate early promoter
    816..849     +  LTR            5' LTR (truncated) (fragment): truncated 5' long terminal repeat (LTR) from HIV-1
    865..883     +  promoter       T7 promoter: promoter for bacteriophage T7 RNA polymerase
    907..2094    +  CDS            APOA4: APOA4_HUMAN - Experimental evidence at protein level: Swiss-Prot protein existence level 1. May have a role in chylomicrons and VLDL secretion and catabolism. Required for efficient activation of lipoprotein lipase by ApoC-II; potent activator of LCAT. Apoa-IV is a major component of HDL and chylomicrons. From Homo sapiens (Human).
   2117..2341    +  polyA_signal   bGH poly(A) signal: bovine growth hormone polyadenylation signal
   2345..2366    +  promoter       SV40 promoter (fragment): SV40 enhancer and early promoter
   2387..2815    +  rep_origin     f1 ori (sequence partly withheld): f1 bacteriophage origin of replication; arrow indicates direction of (+) strand synthesis
   2829..3158    +  promoter       SV40 promoter: SV40 enhancer and early promoter
   3206..3253    +  promoter       EM7 promoter: synthetic bacterial promoter&nbsp
   3272..3646    +  CDS            BleoR: antibiotic-binding protein; Sh ble from Streptoalloteichus hindustanus; confers resistance to bleomycin, phleomycin, and Zeocin™
   3656..3781    +  CDS            ble (fragment): BLE_KLEPN - Experimental evidence at protein level: Swiss-Prot protein existence level 1. Binding protein with a strong affinity to the bleomycin family of antibiotics. Binds to CL990; an antimitotic-antibiotic compound. From Klebsiella pneumoniae.
   3776..3897    +  polyA_signal   SV40 poly(A) signal: SV40 polyadenylation signal
   3970..3986    -  protein_bind   lac operator: The lac repressor binds to the lac operator to inhibit transcription in E. coli. This inhibition can be relieved by adding lactose or isopropyl-β-D-thiogalactopyranoside (IPTG). lac repressor encoded by lacI
   3994..4024    -  promoter       lac promoter: promoter for the E. coli lac operon
   4039..4060    -  protein_bind   CAP binding site: CAP binding activates transcription in the presence of cAMP. E. coli catabolite activator protein
   4073..4165    -  CDS            lacI (fragment): lac repressor; lacI; The lac repressor binds to the lac operator to inhibit transcription in E. coli. This inhibition can be relieved by adding lactose or isopropyl-β-D-thiogalactopyranoside (IPTG).
   4348..4936    -  rep_origin     ori: high-copy-number ColE1/pMB1/pBR322/pUC origin of replication
   5107..5967    -  CDS            AmpR: β-lactamase; bla; confers resistance to ampicillin, carbenicillin, and related antibiotics
   5968..6072    -  promoter       AmpR promoter: bla
