[The description below was written by a language model from this plasmid's Addgene catalogue record and pLannotate feature annotations shown in this document.]
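Description:
pST_APOA4_HUMAN (pBS0645) is a 6.1 kb mammalian expression plasmid carrying the coding sequence for human apolipoprotein A-IV (APOA4), inserted by Gibson cloning into a backbone recorded as YK 02. It is maintained in E. coli through a high-copy ColE1/pUC-type origin and selected with ampicillin via the β-lactamase gene and its native promoter. An f1 phage origin is also present, along with small remnants of lac regulatory sequence and the pBR322 bom region that are typical backbone carry-over.

The APOA4 open reading frame (about 1.19 kb, matching the stated insert size) sits downstream of the human cytomegalovirus immediate early enhancer and promoter and is terminated by the bovine growth hormone polyadenylation signal, an arrangement that gives strong constitutive expression after transfection of mammalian cells. A T7 promoter lies between the CMV promoter and the insert and can serve for in vitro transcription or as a sequencing primer site. No epitope tags or reporter fusions are annotated on the insert. A second cassette places the Sh ble gene under tandem SV40 early and EM7 promoters with an SV40 polyadenylation signal, conferring Zeocin/bleomycin resistance in both mammalian cells and bacteria. The short HIV-1 LTR and Klebsiella ble fragments in the table are brief automated matches and probably not functional elements.

The plasmid was built as part of a screen testing natural and designed proteins for their effect on apoptosis in human cells. APOA4 was among the bottom-performing targets, inducing apoptosis rather than attenuating it. The depositor names the commercial vector pSecTag2 B as the negative control for the assay.
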