Addgene plasmid #185190: pST_APOA4_HUMAN (pBS0645)
Purpose: For the mammalian expression of the human protein APOA4_HUMAN. This is one of the bottom performing targets in our apoptosis assay (it induced apoptosis).
Depositing lab: Pamela Silver. Depositing organization: Harvard Medical School. Publication: Natural and Designed Proteins Inspired by Extremotolerant Organisms Can Form Condensates and Attenuate Apoptosis in Human Cells. Veling MT, Nguyen DT, Thadani NN, Oster ME, Rollins NJ, Brock KP, Bethel NP, Lim S, Baker D, Way JC, Marks DS, Chang RL, Silver PA. ACS Synth Biol. 2022 Mar 18;11(3):1292-1302. doi: 10.1021/acssynbio.1c00572. Epub 2022 Feb 18. PubMed 35176859.
Backbone
  Vector backbone: YK 02
  Vector type: Mammalian Expression
Growth in bacteria
  Bacterial resistance: Ampicillin, 100 μg/mL
  Growth temperature: 37°C
  Growth strain: DH5alpha
  Copy number: High Copy
Gene/Insert
  Gene/Insert name: APOA4_HUMAN
  Species: H. sapiens (human)
  Insert size (bp): 1191
  Cloning method: Gibson Cloning
Terms and licenses: Academic/Nonprofit Terms; Industry Terms: Not Available to Industry
Depositor comments: This is one of the bottom performing targets in our apoptosis assay (it induced apoptosis). See supplemental table 2 in our paper to see its performance in our assay. The negative control for this assay is pSecTag2 B which can be obtained from Thermo here https://www.thermofisher.com/order/catalog/product/V90020
How to cite: pST_APOA4_HUMAN (pBS0645) was a gift from Pamela Silver (Addgene plasmid # 185190 ; http://n2t.net/addgene:185190 ; RRID:Addgene_185190)
